Addgene plasmid #42392: STARD5A
Purpose: Bacterial expression for structure determination; may not be full ORF
Depositing lab: Nicola Burgess-Brown. Depositing organization: University of Oxford.
Backbone
  Vector backbone: pNIC28-Bsa4
  Backbone manufacturer: SGC
  Vector type: Bacterial Expression
Growth in bacteria
  Bacterial resistance: Kanamycin, 50 μg/mL
  Growth temperature: 37°C
  Growth strain: Mach1 ;
  Copy number: High Copy
Gene/Insert
  Gene/Insert name: STARD5A (alt names: STARD5; gi|45945558; PDB:2R55)
  Species: H. sapiens (human)
  Insert size (bp): 724
  Mutation: See Comments
  GenBank ID: STARD5 gi|45945558
  Entrez Gene: STARD5
  Tag / fusion protein: His6-TEV (N terminal on insert)
  Cloning method: Ligation Independent Cloning
  Sequencing primers: 5′ T7; 3′ T7-term
Terms and licenses: Academic/Nonprofit Terms; Industry Terms: Not Available to Industry
Depositor comments: http://www.thesgc.org/structures/2R55/ Use BL21(DE3)-R3-pRARE2 strain for expression.
How to cite: STARD5A was a gift from Nicola Burgess-Brown (Addgene plasmid # 42392 ; http://n2t.net/addgene:42392 ; RRID:Addgene_42392)
