[The description below was written by a language model from this plasmid's Addgene catalogue record.]
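Description:
STARD5A is a bacterial expression plasmid built on the pNIC28-Bsa4 backbone from the Structural Genomics Consortium, designed to produce a fragment of human STARD5 (StAR-related lipid transfer domain containing 5) in E. coli for structure determination. It is maintained as a high-copy plasmid under kanamycin selection. The record does not list the origin of replication or other backbone features, and no annotated feature table is provided.

The insert is about 724 bp of human STARD5 coding sequence, introduced by ligation-independent cloning. The record cautions that it may not represent the full open reading frame, which is typical of constructs whose boundaries were trimmed to give a well-behaved, crystallisable domain. The mutation field only points to the depositor comments, which give no specific sequence changes. The protein is expressed with an N-terminal hexahistidine tag followed by a TEV protease cleavage site, so the product can be captured by immobilised metal affinity chromatography and the tag then removed by TEV digestion.

The promoter is not explicitly stated, but the T7 and T7-terminator sequencing primers and the recommended DE3 lysogen expression host indicate a T7 polymerase-driven expression cassette. The suggested host also carries a rare-codon tRNA plasmid, which helps translation of human sequences in bacteria. The alternative names link this construct to a deposited crystal structure, consistent with its use as a source of recombinant STARD5 protein for crystallography and related biochemical or biophysical studies.
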