>Addgene plasmid #42392 | STARD5A | depositor partial sequence | sequence record 57225 | STARD5A sequence 724 bps
CATATGCACCATCATCATCATCATTCTTCTGGTGTAGATCTGGGTACCGAGAACCTGTACTTCCAATCCA
TGGCAGCCCAGATGAGCGAGGCTGTGGCCGAGAAGATGCTCCAGTACCGGCGGGACACAGCAGGCTGGAA
GATTTGCCGGGAAGGCAATGGAGTTTCAGTTTCCTGGAGGCCATCTGTGGAGTTTCCAGGGAACCTGTAC
CGAGGAGAAGGCATTGTATATGGGACACTAGAGGAGGTGTGGGACTGTGTGAAGCCAGCTGTTGGAGGCC
TACGAGTGAAGTGGGATGAGAATGTGACCGGTTTTGAAATTATCCAAAGCATCACTGACACCCTGTGTGT
AAGCAGAACCTCCACTCCCTCCGCTGCCATGAAGCTCATTTCTCCCAGAGATTTTGTGGACTTGGTGCTA
GTCAAGAGATATGAGGATGGGACCATCAGTTCCAACGCCACCCATGTGGAGCATCCGTTATGTCCCCCGA
AGCCAGGTTTTGTGAGAGGATTTAACCATCCTTGTGGTTGCTTCTGTGAACCTCTTCCAGGGGAACCCAC
CAAGACCAACCTGGTCACATTCTTCCATACCGACCTCAGCGGTTACCTCCCACAGAACGTGGTGGACTCC
TTCTTCCCCCGCAGCATGACCCGGTTTTATGCCAACCTTCAGAAAGCAGTGAAGCAATTCCATGAGTGAC
AGTAAAGGTGGATACGGATCCGAA
