>Addgene plasmid #42392 | STARD5A | addgene partial sequence | sequence record 60376 | T7 5'-TAATACGACTCACTATAGGG-3'
CCTCTAGAAATAATTTTGTTTAACTTTAAGAAGGAGATATACATATGCACCATCATCATCATCATTCTTC
TGGTGTAGATCTGGGTACCGAGAACCTGTACTTCCAATCCATGGCAGCCCAGATGAGCGAGGCTGTGGCC
GAGAAGATGCTCCAGTACCGGCGGGACACAGCAGGCTGGAAGATTTGCCGGGAAGGCAATGGAGTTTCAG
TTTCCTGGAGGCCATCTGTGGAGTTTCCAGGGAACCTGTACCGAGGAGAAGGCATTGTATATGGGACACT
AGAGGAGGTGTGGGACTGTGTGAAGCCAGCTGTTGGAGGCCTACGAGTGAAGTGGGATGAGAATGTGACC
GGTTTTGAAATTATCCAAAGCATCACTGACACCCTGTGTGTAAGCAGAACCTCCACTCCCTCCGCTGCCA
TGAAGCTCATTTCTCCCAGAGATTTTGTGGACTTGGTGCTAGTCAAGAGATATGAGGATGGGACCATCAG
TTCCAACGCCACCCATGTGGAGCATCCGTTATGTCCCCCGAAGCCAGGTTTTGTGAGAGGATTTAACCAT
CCTTGTGGTTGCTTCTGTGAACCTCTTCCAGGGGAACCCACCAAGACCAACCTGGTCACATTCTTCCATA
CCGACCTCAGCGGTTACCTCCCACAGAACGTGGTGGACTCCTTCTTCCCCCGCAGCATGACCCGGTTTTA
TGCCAACCTTCAGAAAGCAGTGAAGCAATTCCATGAGTGACAGTAAAGGTGGATACGGATCCGAATTCGA
GCTCCGTCGACAAGCTTGCGGCCGCACTCGAGCACCACCACCACCACCACTGAGATCCGGCTGCTAACAA
AGCCCGAAAGGAAGCTGAGTTGGCTGCTGCCACCGCTGAGCAATAACTAGCATAACCCCTTGGGGCCTCT
AAACGGGTCTTGAGGGGTTT
